>Addgene plasmid #148252 | pT7-V5-SBP-C1-HshnRNPR_AA | addgene full sequence | sequence record 384665 | Addgene NGS Result
TAGTTATTAATAGTAATCAATTACGGGGTCATTAGTTCATAGCCCATATATGGAGTTCCGCGTTACATAA
CTTACGGTAAATGGCCCGCCTGGCTGACCGCCCAACGACCCCCGCCCATTGACGTCAATAATGACGTATG
TTCCCATAGTAACGCCAATAGGGACTTTCCATTGACGTCAATGGGTGGAGTATTTACGGTAAACTGCCCA
CTTGGCAGTACATCAAGTGTATCATATGCCAAGTACGCCCCCTATTGACGTCAATGACGGTAAATGGCCC
GCCTGGCATTATGCCCAGTACATGACCTTATGGGACTTTCCTACTTGGCAGTACATCTACGTATTAGTCA
TCGCTATTACCATGGTGATGCGGTTTTGGCAGTACATCAATGGGCGTGGATAGCGGTTTGACTCACGGGG
ATTTCCAAGTCTCCACCCCATTGACGTCAATGGGAGTTTGTTTTGGCACCAAAATCAACGGGACTTTCCA
AAATGTCGTAACAACTCCGCCCCATTGACGCAAATGGGCGGTAGGCGTGTACGGTGGGAGGTCTATATAA
GCAGAGCTCTCTGGCTAACTAGAGAACCCACTGCTTACTGGCTTATCGAAATTAATACGACTCACTATAG
GGAGACCCAAGCTCTAGCGCTACCGGTCGCCACCATGGGTAAGCCTATCCCTAACCCTCTCCTCGGTCTC
GATTCTACGCCCGGAAGCGGTAGCGGTACGATGGACGAGAAGACCACCGGCTGGGGGGGCGGCCACGTGG
TGGAGGGCCTGGCCGGCGAGCTGGAGCAGCTGCGGGCCAGGCTGGAGCACCACCCTCAGGGCCAGCGGGA
GCCCAGATCTCGAGGGATGGCTAATCAGGTGAATGGTAATGCGGTACAGTTAAAAGAAGAGGAAGAACCA
ATGGATACTTCCAGTGTAACTCACACAGAACACTACAAGACACTGATAGAGGCAGGCCTCCCACAGAAGG
TGGCAGAAAGACTTGATGAAATATTTCAGACAGGATTGGTAGCTTATGTCGATCTTGATGAAAGAGCAAT
TGATGCTCTCAGGGAATTTAATGAAGAAGGAGCTCTGTCTGTACTACAGCAGTTCAAGGAAAGTGACTTA
TCACATGTTCAGAACAAAAGTGCATTTTTATGTGGAGTTATGAAGACCTACAGGCAGAGAGAGAAACAGG
GGAGCAAGGTGCAAGAGTCCACAAAGGGACCTGATGAAGCGAAGATCAAGGCCTTGCTTGAGAGAACTGG
TTATACTCTGGATGTAACCACAGGACAGAGGAAGTATGGTGGTCCTCCACCAGACAGTGTGTACTCTGGC
GTGCAACCTGGAATTGGAACGGAGGTATTTGTAGGCAAAATACCAAGGGATTTATATGAGGATGAGTTGG
TGCCCCTTTTTGAGAAGGCCGGACCCATTTGGGATCTACGTCTTATGATGGATCCACTGTCCGGTCAGAA
TAGAGGGTATGCATTTATCACCTTCTGTGGAAAGGAAGCTGCACAGGAAGCCGTGAAACTGTGTGACAGC
TATGAAATTCGCCCTGGTAAACACCTTGGAGTGTGCATTTCTGTGGCAAACAACAGACTTTTTGTTGGAT
CCATTCCGAAGAATAAGACTAAAGAAAACATTTTGGAAGAATTCAGTAAAGTCACAGAGGGTTTGGTGGA
CGTTATTCTCTATCATCAACCCGATGACAAAAAGAAGAATCGGGGGTTCTGCTTCCTTGAATATGAGGAT
CACAAGTCAGCAGCACAAGCCAGACGCCGGCTGATGAGTGGAAAAGTAAAAGTGTGGGGAAATGTAGTTA
CAGTTGAATGGGCTGACCCTGTGGAAGAACCAGATCCAGAAGTCATGGCTAAGGTAAAAGTTTTGTTTGT
GAGAAACTTGGCTACTACGGTGACAGAAGAAATATTGGAAAAGTCATTTTCTGAATTTGGAAAACTCGAA
AGAGTAAAGAAGTTGAAAGATTATGCATTTGTTCATTTTGAAGACAGAGGAGCAGCTGTTAAGGCTATGG
ATGAAATGAATGGCAAAGAAATAGAAGGGGAAGAAATTGAAATAGTCTTAGCCAAGCCACCAGACAAGAA
AAGGAAAGAGCGCCAAGCTGCTAGACAGGCCTCCAGAAGCACTGCGTATGAAGATTATTACTACCACCCT
CCTCCTCGCATGCCACCTCCAATTAGAGGTCGGGGTCGTGGTGGGGGGAGAGGTGGATATGGCTACCCTC
CAGATTACTACGGCTATGAAGATTACTATGATGATTACTATGGTTATGATTATCACGACTATCGTGGAGG
CTATGAAGATCCCTACTACGGCTATGATGATGGCTATGCAGTAAGAGGAAGAGGAGGAGGAAGGGGAGGG
CGAGGTGCTCCACCACCACCAAGGGGGAGGGGAGCACCACCTCCAAGAGGTAGAGCTGGCTATTCACAGA
GGGGGGCACCTTTGGGACCACCAAGAGGCTCTAGGGGTGGCAGAGGGGGTCCTGCTCAACAGCAGAGAGG
CCGTGGTTCCCGTGGATCTCGGGGCAATCGTGGGGGCAATGTAGGAGGCAAGAGAAAGGCAGATGGGTAC
AACCAGCCTGATTCCAAGCGTCGTCAGACCAACAACCAACAGAACTGGGGTTCCCAACCCATCGCTCAGC
AGCCGCTTCAGCAAGGTGGTGACTATTCTGGTAACTATGGTTACAATAATGACAACCAGGAATTTTATCA
GGATACTTATGGGCAACAGTGGAAGTAGCTGCAGTCGACGGTACCGCGGGCCCGGGATCCACCGGATCTA
GATAACTGATCATAATCAGCCATACCACATTTGTAGAGGTTTTACTTGCTTTAAAAAACCTCCCACACCT
CCCCCTGAACCTGAAACATAAAATGAATGCAATTGTTGTTGTTAACTTGTTTATTGCAGCTTATAATGGT
TACAAATAAAGCAATAGCATCACAAATTTCACAAATAAAGCATTTTTTTCACTGCATTCTAGTTGTGGTT
TGTCCAAACTCATCAATGTATCTTAACGCGTAAATTGTAAGCGTTAATATTTTGTTAAAATTCGCGTTAA
ATTTTTGTTAAATCAGCTCATTTTTTAACCAATAGGCCGAAATCGGCAAAATCCCTTATAAATCAAAAGA
ATAGACCGAGATAGGGT
[37 nt withheld, positions 3168-3204]
AAAGAACGTGGACTCCAACGTCAAAGG
[49 nt withheld, positions 3232-3280]
T
[91 nt withheld, positions 3282-3372]
G
[124 nt withheld, positions 3374-3497]
CAGGTGGCACTTTTCGGGGAAATGTGCGCGGAACCCCTATTTGTTTATTTTTCTAAATACATTCAAATAT
GTATCCGCTCATGAGACAATAACCCTGATAAATGCTTCAATAATATTGAAAAAGGAAGAGTCCTGAGGCG
GAAAGAACCAGCTGTGGAATGTGTGTCAGTTAGGGTGTGGAAAGTCCCCAGGCTCCCCAGCAGGCAGAAG
TATGCAAAGCATGCATCTCAATTAGTCAGCAACCAGGTGTGGAAAGTCCCCAGGCTCCCCAGCAGGCAGA
AGTATGCAAAGCATGCATCTCAATTAGTCAGCAACCATAGTCCCGCCCCTAACTCCGCCCATCCCGCCCC
TAACTCCGCCCAGTTCCGCCCATTCTCCGCCCCATGGCTGACTAATTTTTTTTATTTATGCAGAGGCCGA
GGCCGCCTCGGCCTCTGAGCTATTCCAGAAGTAGTGAGGAGGCTTTTTTGGAGGCCTAGGCTTTTGCAAA
GATCGATCAAGAGACAGGATGAGGATCGTTTCGCATGATTGAACAAGATGGATTGCACGCAGGTTCTCCG
GCCGCTTGGGTGGAGAGGCTATTCGGCTATGACTGGGCACAACAGACAATCGGCTGCTCTGATGCCGCCG
TGTTCCGGCTGTCAGCGCAGGGGCGCCCGGTTCTTTTTGTCAAGACCGACCTGTCCGGTGCCCTGAATGA
ACTGCAAGACGAGGCAGCGCGGCTATCGTGGCTGGCCACGACGGGCGTTCCTTGCGCAGCTGTGCTCGAC
GTTGTCACTGAAGCGGGAAGGGACTGGCTGCTATTGGGCGAAGTGCCGGGGCAGGATCTCCTGTCATCTC
ACCTTGCTCCTGCCGAGAAAGTATCCATCATGGCTGATGCAATGCGGCGGCTGCATACGCTTGATCCGGC
TACCTGCCCATTCGACCACCAAGCGAAACATCGCATCGAGCGAGCACGTACTCGGATGGAAGCCGGTCTT
GTCGATCAGGATGATCTGGACGAAGAGCATCAGGGGCTCGCGCCAGCCGAACTGTTCGCCAGGCTCAAGG
CGAGCATGCCCGACGGCGAGGATCTCGTCGTGACCCATGGCGATGCCTGCTTGCCGAATATCATGGTGGA
AAATGGCCGCTTTTCTGGATTCATCGACTGTGGCCGGCTGGGTGTGGCGGACCGCTATCAGGACATAGCG
TTGGCTACCCGTGATATTGCTGAAGAGCTTGGCGGCGAATGGGCTGACCGCTTCCTCGTGCTTTACGGTA
TCGCCGCTCCCGATTCGCAGCGCATCGCCTTCTATCGCCTTCTTGACGAGTTCTTCTGAGCGGGACTCTG
GGGTTCGAAATGACCGACCAAGCGACGCCCAACCTGCCATCACGAGATTTCGATTCCACCGCCGCCTTCT
ATGAAAGGTTGGGCTTCGGAATCGTTTTCCGGGACGCCGGCTGGATGATCCTCCAGCGCGGGGATCTCAT
GCTGGAGTTCTTCGCCCACCCTAGGGGGAGGCTAACTGAAACACGGAAGGAGACAATACCGGAAGGAACC
CGCGCTATGACGGCAATAAAAAGACAGAATAAAACGCACGGTGTTGGGTCGTTTGTTCATAAACGCGGGG
TTCGGTCCCAGGGCTGGCACTCTGTCGATACCCCACCGAGACCCCATTGGGGCCAATACGCCCGCGTTTC
TTCCTTTTCCCCACCCCACCCCCCAAGTTCGGGTGAAGGCCCAGGGCTCGCAGCCAACGTCGGGGCGGCA
GGCCCTGCCATAGCCTCAGGTTACTCATATATACTTTAGATTGATTTAAAACTTCATTTTTAATTTAAAA
GGATCTAGGTGAAGATCCTTTTTGATAATCTCATGACCAAAATCCCTTAACGTGAGTTTTCGTTCCACTG
AGCGTCAGACCCCGTAGAAAAGATCAAAGGATCTTCTTGAGATCCTTTTTTTCTGCGCGTAATCTGCTGC
TTGCAAACAAAAAAACCACCGCTACCAGCGGTGGTTTGTTTGCCGGATCAAGAGCTACCAACTCTTTTTC
CGAAGGTAACTGGCTTCAGCAGAGCGCAGATACCAAATACTGTTCTTCTAGTGTAGCCGTAGTTAGGCCA
CCACTTCAAGAACTCTGTAGCACCGCCTACATACCTCGCTCTGCTAATCCTGTTACCAGTGGCTGCTGCC
AGTGGCGATAAGTCGTGTCTTACCGGGTTGGACTCAAGACGATAGTTACCGGATAAGGCGCAGCGGTCGG
GCTGAACGGGGGGTTCGTGCACACAGCCCAGCTTGGAGCGAACGACCTACACCGAACTGAGATACCTACA
GCGTGAGCTATGAGAAAGCGCCACGCTTCCCGAAGGGAGAAAGGCGGACAGGTATCCGGTAAGCGGCAGG
GTCGGAACAGGAGAGCGCACGAGGGAGCTTCCAGGGGGAAACGCCTGGTATCTTTATAGTCCTGTCGGGT
TTCGCCACCTCTGACTTGAGCGTCGATTTTTGTGATGCTCGTCAGGGGGGCGGAGCCTATGGAAAAACGC
CAGCAACGCGGCCTTTTTACGGTTCCTGGCCTTTTGCTGGCCTTTTGCTCACATGTTCTTTCCTGCGTTA
TCCCCTGATTCTGTGGATAACCGTATTACCGCCATGCAT
Features (pLannotate 1.2.2; 18 found; start..end, strand, type, name):
     61..364     +  enhancer       CMV enhancer: human cytomegalovirus immediate early enhancer
    365..568     +  promoter       CMV promoter: human cytomegalovirus (CMV) immediate early promoter
    564..597     +  LTR            5' LTR (truncated) (fragment): truncated 5' long terminal repeat (LTR) from HIV-1
    613..631     +  promoter       T7 promoter: promoter for bacteriophage T7 RNA polymerase
    668..709     +  CDS            V5 tag: epitope tag from simian virus 5
    731..844     +  CDS            SBP: streptavidin-binding peptide selected from a peptide library; binds streptavidin with nanomolar affinity (Keefe et al., 2001)
    857..2755    +  CDS            HNRNPR: HNRPR_HUMAN - Also known as HNRPR. Experimental evidence at protein level: Swiss-Prot protein existence level 1. Component of ribonucleosomes, which are complexes of at least 20 other different heterogeneous nuclear ribonucleoproteins (hnRNP). hnRNP play an important role in processing of precursor mRNA in the nucleus. From Homo sapiens (Human).
   2759..2790    +  misc_feature   MCS (fragment): multiple cloning site
   2807..2891    +  CDS            large T antigen (fragment): large T antigen from SV40 (simian virus 40)
   2914..3035    +  polyA_signal   SV40 poly(A) signal: SV40 polyadenylation signal
   3069..3497    -  rep_origin     f1 ori (sequence partly withheld): f1 bacteriophage origin of replication; arrow indicates direction of (+) strand synthesis
   3524..3628    +  promoter       AmpR promoter: bla
   3630..3987    +  promoter       SV40 promoter: SV40 enhancer and early promoter
   4022..4816    +  CDS            NeoR/KanR: aminoglycoside phosphotransferase from Tn5; aph(3')-II (or nptII); confers resistance to neomycin, kanamycin, and G418 (Geneticin®)
   4837..4989    +  CDS            ble (fragment): BLE_KLEPN - Experimental evidence at protein level: Swiss-Prot protein existence level 1. Binding protein with a strong affinity to the bleomycin family of antibiotics. Binds to CL990; an antimitotic-antibiotic compound. From Klebsiella pneumoniae.
   5048..5095    +  polyA_signal   HSV TK poly(A) signal: herpes simplex virus thymidine kinase polyadenylation signal (Cole and Stacy, 1985)
   5186..5202    -  polyA_signal   bGH poly(A) signal (fragment): bovine growth hormone polyadenylation signal
   5424..6012    +  rep_origin     ori: high-copy-number ColE1/pMB1/pBR322/pUC origin of replication
