[The description below was written by a language model from this plasmid's Addgene catalogue record and pLannotate feature annotations shown in this document.]
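Description:
pT7-V5-SBP-C1-HshnRNPR_AA is a 6,126 nt mammalian expression plasmid encoding human HNRNPR (hnRNP R), a heterogeneous nuclear ribonucleoprotein that is a component of the ribonucleosome complexes involved in nuclear pre-mRNA processing. The catalogue lists the backbone as unknown. The sequenced feature layout shows a CMV-driven cassette with an SV40 polyadenylation signal, an f1 ori, a combined NeoR/KanR unit and a high-copy ColE1/pUC-type origin. A single aminoglycoside phosphotransferase gene sits behind tandem bacterial (bla-type) and SV40 early promoters and is terminated by the HSV TK poly(A) signal. It therefore provides kanamycin selection in E. coli and could support G418 selection in mammalian cells.

In the expression cassette, the CMV enhancer and immediate-early promoter are followed by a T7 promoter, which in principle allows in vitro transcription with T7 RNA polymerase. Next come a V5 epitope tag, a streptavidin-binding peptide (SBP) and the HNRNPR coding sequence, so both tags sit at the N-terminus of the protein. The depositor states that the insert corresponds to transcript variant 2, encoding isoform 1. The meaning of the "_AA" suffix in the name is not explained in the record. The V5 tag permits immunodetection, and SBP permits high-affinity capture on streptavidin resin. This combination suits pull-down analysis of protein or RNA partners in transfected cells, although the record gives the purpose only as mammalian expression. Several short annotated fragments (HIV-1 LTR, SV40 large T antigen, ble, bGH poly(A)) are probably sequence-similarity matches or backbone remnants rather than functional elements.
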