Addgene plasmid #148252: pT7-V5-SBP-C1-HshnRNPR_AA
Purpose: Mammalian Expression of HshnRNPR
Depositing lab: Elisa Izaurralde. Depositing organization: Max Planck Institute for Developmental Biology.
Backbone
  Vector backbone: Unknown
  Vector type: Mammalian Expression
Growth in bacteria
  Bacterial resistance: Kanamycin, 50 μg/mL
  Growth temperature: 37°C
  Growth strain: DH5alpha
  Copy number: High Copy
Gene/Insert
  Gene/Insert name: HshnRNPR
  Species: H. sapiens (human)
  Entrez Gene: HNRNPR (a.k.a. HNRPR, NEDDFSB, hnRNP-R)
  Cloning method: Unknown
Terms and licenses: Academic/Nonprofit Terms; Industry Terms: Not Available to Industry
Depositor comments: sequence given by transcript variant 2 of NCBI:NM_005826.4 or isoform 1 Uniprot.: O43390-1. Plasmids from this collection were made available to the research community and donated after the lab closed. Please note that the sequence provided by the depositing laboratory may be theoretical/predicted or based on Sanger sequencing results. There may be discrepancies between sequencing results obtained by Addgene and the depositor sequence. If an Addgene verified sequence is not available, please contact before placing your order to request that our lab fully sequence the plasmid.
How to cite: pT7-V5-SBP-C1-HshnRNPR_AA was a gift from Elisa Izaurralde (Addgene plasmid # 148252 ; http://n2t.net/addgene:148252 ; RRID:Addgene_148252)
